>Addgene plasmid #12576 | pMSCV mSin1.1 myc | addgene partial sequence | sequence record 19008 | 12576 with MSCV
CCTCACTCCTTCTCTAGGCGCCGGAATTAGATCTCTCGACCGGCACCATGGCCTTCTTGGACAATCCAAC
TATCATTCTAGCTCATATTCGACAGTCACATGTGACCAGTGATGACACGGGAATGTGTGAGATGGTTCTC
ATTGATCATGATGTTGACCTAGAGAAGATTCATCCTCCTTCAATGCCTGGAGACAGTGGGTCAGAAATTC
AGGGAAGCAATGGTGAGACTCAGGGCTATGTATATGCCCAGTCAGTCGATATTACCTCAAGTTGGGACTT
TGGTATTAGAAGACGCTCAAACACAGCTCAAAGATTAGAACGACTCCGAAAAGAGAGACAAAACCAGATC
AAATGCAAAAATATTCAGTGGAAAGAAAGAAATTCTAAGCAATCAGCCCAGGAGTTAAAGTCACTGTTTG
AAAAAAAATCTCTCAAAGAGAAGCCTCCAATTTCTGGGAAGCAGTCGATATTATCTGTACGCCTAGAACA
GTGCCCTCTGCAGCTGAATAACCCTTTTAACGAGTATTCCAAATTTGATGGCAAGGGTCATGTAGGTACA
ACAGCAACCAAGAAGATCGATGTCTACCTCCCTCTGCACTCGAGCCAGGACAGACTGCTGCCAATGACCG
TGGTGACAATGGCCAGCGCCAGGGTGCAGGACCTGATCGGGCTCATCTGCTGGCAGTATACAAGCGAAGG
ACGGGAGCCGAAGCTCAATG
