[The description below was written by a language model from this plasmid's Addgene catalogue record.]
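Description:
pMSCV mSin1.1 myc is a retroviral mammalian expression plasmid built on the commercial pMSCV (murine stem cell virus) backbone, roughly 6.3 kb without the insert. It is maintained in E. coli as a high-copy plasmid under ampicillin selection, and it carries a puromycin marker for selecting transduced or transfected mammalian cells. No feature table accompanies the record, so individual elements are not itemised. In MSCV-type vectors generally, the long terminal repeats flank the cargo, with the 5′ LTR driving transcription of the inserted gene and a packaging signal allowing the RNA to be incorporated into viral particles when the plasmid is introduced into a packaging cell line. The promoter driving the puromycin marker is not stated.

The payload is a roughly 1.6 kb human cDNA encoding isoform 1 of mSin1 (gene MAPKAP1, also known as SIN1 or MIP1), fused to a myc epitope tag at its C terminus. The coding sequence was obtained by RT-PCR from HEK-293T cell mRNA and inserted by restriction cloning, using an XhoI/SalI compatible-end junction at the 5′ side, which was destroyed in the process, and an EcoRI site at the 3′ side that remains intact. The plasmid appears to belong to a set covering different mSin1 isoforms.

mSin1 is a component of mTOR complex 2, and the associated study reports that it is required for Akt/PKB phosphorylation and that its isoforms define distinct mTORC2 assemblies. The construct is therefore suited to stable, puromycin-selectable expression of tagged isoform 1 in mammalian cells, with the myc tag allowing detection or immunoprecipitation of the protein and its partners.
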