Addgene plasmid #12576: pMSCV mSin1.1 myc
Depositing lab: David Sabatini. Depositing organization: Whitehead Institute for Biomedical Research. Publication: mSin1 is necessary for Akt/PKB phosphorylation, and its isoforms define three distinct mTORC2s. Frias MA, Thoreen CC, Jaffe JD, Schroder W, Sculley T, Carr SA, Sabatini DM. Curr Biol. 2006 Sep 19;16(18):1865-70. doi: 10.1016/j.cub.2006.08.001. Epub 2006 Aug 17. PubMed 16919458.
Backbone
  Vector backbone: pMSCV
  Backbone manufacturer: Clontech
  Backbone size w/o insert (bp): 6300
  Vector type: Mammalian Expression, Retroviral
  Selectable markers: Puromycin
Growth in bacteria
  Bacterial resistance: Ampicillin, 100 μg/mL
  Growth temperature: 37°C
  Growth strain: DH5alpha
  Copy number: High Copy
Gene/Insert
  Gene/Insert name: mSin1.1 (alt names: mSin1 transcript variant protein isoform 1; MAPKAP1)
  Species: H. sapiens (human)
  Insert size (bp): 1645
  GenBank ID: NP_001006618
  Entrez Gene: MAPKAP1 (a.k.a. JC310, MIP1, SIN1, SIN1b, SIN1g)
  Tag / fusion protein: myc (C terminal on insert)
  Cloning method: Restriction Enzyme; 5′ cloning site XhoI/SalI (destroyed during cloning); 3′ cloning site EcoRI (not destroyed)
  Sequencing primers: 5′ MSCV primer
Terms and licenses: Academic/Nonprofit Terms; Industry Terms: Not Available to Industry
Depositor comments: Human mSin1 isoforms were cloned by RT-PCR from mRNA isolated from HEK-293T cells. This plasmid encodes isoform 1. See author's map for more information.
How to cite: pMSCV mSin1.1 myc was a gift from David Sabatini (Addgene plasmid # 12576 ; http://n2t.net/addgene:12576 ; RRID:Addgene_12576)
